>Addgene plasmid #50894 | pcDNA3.1 Flag YFP hNKCC1 V740C (NT526) | depositor full sequence | sequence record 76367 | Full Sequence
GCTAGCCCGGGCACGGCCGCCACCATGGGAGACTACAAAGACCATGACGGTGATTATAAAGATCACGACA
TCGACTACAAGGATGACGATGACAAGGGTGACCCTACCGTCAGCAAGGGCGAGGAGCTGTTCACCGGGGT
GGTGCCCATCCTGGTCGAGCTGGACGGCGACGTAAACGGCCACAAGTTCAGCGTGTCCGGCGAGGGCGAG
GGCGATGCCACCTACGGCAAGCTGACCCTGAAGTTCATCTGCACCACCGGCAAGCTGCCCGTGCCCTGGC
CCACCCTCGTGACCACCTTCGGCTACGGCCTGATGTGCTTCGCCCGCTACCCCGACCACATGAAGCAGCA
CGACTTCTTCAAGTCCGCCATGCCCGAAGGCTACGTCCAGGAGCGCACCATCTTCTTCAAGGACGACGGC
AACTACAAGACCCGCGCCGAGGTGAAGTTCGAGGGCGACACCCTGGTGAACCGCATCGAGCTGAAGGGCA
TCGACTTCAAGGAGGACGGCAACATCCTAGGGCACAAGCTGGAGTACAACTACAACAGCCACAACGTTTA
TATCATGGCCGACAAGCAGAAGAACGGCATCAAGGTGAACTTCAAGATCCGCCACAACATCGAGGACGGC
AGCGTGCAGCTCGCCGACCACTACCAGCAGAACACCCCCATCGGCGACGGCCCCGTGCTGCTGCCCGACA
ACCACTACCTGAGCTACCAGTCCAAACTGAGCAAAGACCCCAACGAGAAGCGCGATCACATGGTCCTGCT
GGAGTTCGTGACCGCCGCCGGGATCACTCTCGGCATGGACGAGCTCTACAAGGGTGACCTGGAGCCGAGG
CCCACGGCTCCTAGCTCCGGCGCGCCAGGCCTCGCCGGAGTCGGCGAAACGCCGAGCGCCGCTGCGCTGG
CCGCAGCCAGGGTGGAACTGCCCGGAACCGCTGTGCCCTCGGTGCCGGAGGATGCTGCGCCCGCGAGCCG
GGACGGGGGCGGGGTCCGCGATGAGGGACCAGCCGCCGCCGGTGACGGCCTGGGCAGACCCTTGGGGCCT
ACCCCGAGCCAGAGCCGTTTCCAGGTGGACCTCGTTTCCGAGAACGCAGGGCGGGCTGCTGCTGCGGCGG
CGGCGGCTGCTGCGGCCGCCGCCGCTGCTGGTGCCGGGGCGGGGGCCAAGCAGACTCCTGCCGACGGGGA
AGCCAGCGGCGAGAGCGAGCCAGCTAAAGGCAGCGAGGAAGCCAAAGGCCGCTTCCGCGTTAACTTCGTA
GATCCTGCTGCCAGCTCGTCCGCAGAAGATAGCCTGTCAGATGCCGCCGGGGTCGGAGTCGATGGACCCA
ACGTGAGCTTCCAGAACGGCGGGGACACGGTACTGAGCGAGGGCAGCAGCCTCCATTCCGGTGGCGGCGG
CGGCTCCGGCCACCACCAGCACTACTATTATGATACCCACACCAACACCTACTATCTGCGCACCTTCGGC
CACAACACAATGGACGCGGTACCCAGGATCGACCACTACCGGCACACAGCCGCGCAGCTCGGCGAGAAGC
TGCTCCGGCCTAGCCTGGCCGAGCTGCATGACGAGCTGGAAAAGGAACCTTTTGAGGATGGCTTTGCAAA
TGGGGAAGAAAGCACTCCAACACGTGATGCTGTGGTCACGTACACGGCCGAAAGTAAAGGAGTCGTGAAG
TTTGGCTGGATCAAGGGTGTACTAGTACGTTGTATGTTAAACATTTGGGGTGTGATGCTTTTCATTCGTC
TCTCATGGATTGTGGGACAAGCTGGAATTGGTCTATCAGTCCTTGTAATAATGATGGCTACTGTTGTGAC
AACTATCACAGGATTGTCCACTAGCGCCATCGCAACTAATGGATTTGTAAGGGGAGGCGGCGCATATTAT
TTAATATCTAGAAGTCTAGGGCCTGAATTTGGTGGTGCCATTGGTCTAATCTTCGCCTTTGCCAACGCTG
TTGCTGTTGCTATGTATGTGGTTGGATTTGCAGAAACCGTGGTGGAGTTGCTGAAAGAACATTCCATTCT
TATGATAGATGAAATCAATGACATCCGGATTATTGGAGCCATTACAGTCGTGATTCTTTTAGGTATCTCA
GTAGCCGGTATGGAGTGGGAAGCAAAAGCTCAGATTGTTCTTTTGGTGATCCTACTTCTTGCTATTGGTG
ATTTCGTCATAGGAACATTTATCCCACTCGAGAGCAAGAAGCCAAAAGGGTTTTTTGGCTATAAATCTGA
AATCTTTAATGAGAACTTTGGCCCCGATTTTCGAGAAGAAGAAACTTTCTTTTCTGTATTTGCCATCTTT
TTTCCTGCTGCAACTGGAATTCTGGCTGGCGCAAATATCTCAGGTGATCTTGCAGATCCTCAGTCAGCCA
TACCCAAAGGAACACTCCTAGCCATTTTAATTACTACATTGGTTTATGTAGGAATTGCCGTGTCTGTAGG
TTCTTGTGTCGTACGCGATGCCACTGGTAATGTTAATGACACTATCGTAACAGAGCTAACAAACTGTACT
AGCGCAGCCTGCAAATTAAACTTTGATTTTTCATCTTGTGAATCCAGTCCTTGTAGCTACGGCCTAATGA
ACAACTTTCAGGTAATGAGTATGGTGTCAGGATTTACACCACTAATTTCCGCGGGCATATTCTCTGCCAC
TCTTTCTAGCGCATTAGCATCCCTAGTGAGTGCTCCCAAGATATTTCAGGCCCTATGTAAAGACAACATC
TACCCCGCTTTCCAGATGTTTGCTAAAGGTTATGGGAAAAATAATGAGCCATTACGTGGCTACATCTTAA
CATTCTTAATTGCACTTGGATTCATCTTAATTGCCGAACTGAATGTTATTGCACCAATTATCTCAAACTT
CTTCCTTGCCAGCTATGCCCTCATCAATTTTTCAGTATTCCATGCTTCACTGGCAAAAAGCCCAGGATGG
CGACCGGCATTTAAATACTACAATATGTGGATCTCACTTCTTGGAGCAATTCTTTGTTGCATAGTAATGT
TCGTCATTAACTGGTGGGCTGCTTTGCTAACCTACTGTATAGTCCTTGGTCTCTATATTTATGTTACCTA
CAAAAAACCCGATGTGAATTGGGGATCCTCTACACAAGCCCTGACTTACCTCAATGCCCTGCAACATAGT
ATTAGGCTTTCTGGCGTGGAGGACCATGTGAAAAACTTTAGGCCACAGTGTCTTGTTATGACAGGAGCGC
CAAACTCACGGCCGGCCTTACTTCATCTTGTTCACGATTTCACAAAAAATGTTGGTTTGATGATCTGTGG
ACACGTACACATGGGACCACGCAGACAAGCCATGAAAGAAATGTCCATCGACCAAGCCAAATATCAGCGC
TGGCTTATTAAGAACAAAATGAAGGCTTTTTATGCACCAGTACATGCAGATGACCTCAGAGAAGGGGCCC
AATACTTGATGCAGGCTGCTGGCCTGGGCCGTATGAAGCCAAACACACTAGTCCTTGGATTTAAGAAAGA
TTGGTTGCAAGCAGATATGAGGGATGTGGATATGTACATAAACTTATTTCACGATGCTTTTGACATACAA
TATGGCGTAGTGGTTATTCGCCTAAAAGAAGGTCTGGATATTAGTCACCTGCAGGGACAAGAAGAATTAT
TGTCATCACAAGAGAAATCTCCTGGCACCAAGGATGTCGTAGTAAGTGTGGAATATAGTAAAAAGTCCGA
TTTAGATACTTCGAAACCCCTCAGTGAAAAACCAATTACCCATAAAGTCGAGGAAGAAGATGGCAAGACT
GCAACTCAACCACTGTTGAAAAAAGAATCCAAAGGCCCTATTGTGCCTTTGAATGTAGCTGACCAAAAGC
TTCTTGAAGCTAGTACACAGTTTCAGAAAAAACAAGGAAAGAATACTATTGATGTCTGGTGGCTTTTTGA
TGACGGAGGTCTGACCTTATTGATACCTTACCTTCTGACGACCAAGAAAAAATGGAAAGACTGTAAGATC
AGAGTATTCATTGGTGGAAAGATAAACAGAATAGACCATGACCGGAGAGCGATGGCTACTTTACTGAGCA
AGTTCAGAATCGATTTTTCTGACATCATGGTTCTAGGAGACATCAATACCAAACCAAAGAAAGAAAACAT
TATAGCTTTCGAGGAAATCATTGAGCCATACAGACTTCACGAAGATGATAAAGAGCAAGATATCGCAGAT
AAAATGAAAGAAGATGAACCCTGGCGAATAACAGATAATGAATTGGAGCTGTATAAGACCAAGACATACC
GGCAGATCAGGTTAAATGAGTTATTAAAGGAACATTCAAGCACAGCTAACATTATTGTGATGAGTTTACC
GGTCGCACGAAAGGGTGCCGTTTCTAGTGCTCTCTACATGGCATGGTTAGAAGCACTATCTAAGGATCTA
CCACCAATCCTACTAGTTCGTGGGAATCATCAGAGTGTCCTTACCTTCTATTCATAATTAATTAAGTTTA
AACCCGCTGATCAGCCTCGACTGTGCCTTCTAGTTGCCAGCCATCTGTTGTTTGCCCCTCCCCCGTGCCT
TCCTTGACCCTGGAAGGTGCCACTCCCACTGTCCTTTCCTAATAAAATGAGGAAATTGCATCGCATTGTC
TGAGTAGGTGTCATTCTATTCTGGGGGGTGGGGTGGGGCAGGACAGCAAGGGGGAGGATTGGGAAGACAA
TAGCAGGCATGCTGGGGATGCGGTGGGCTCTATGGCTTCTGAGGCGGAAAGAACCAGCTGGGGCTCTAGG
GGGTATCCCC
[124 nt withheld, positions 4771-4894]
C
[91 nt withheld, positions 4896-4986]
A
[49 nt withheld, positions 4988-5036]
CCTTTGACGTTGGAGTCCACGTTCTTT
[37 nt withheld, positions 5064-5100]
ACCCTATCTCGGTCTATTCTTTTGATTTATAAGGGATTTTGCCGATTTCGGCCTATTGGTTAAAAAATGA
GCTGATTTAACAAAAATTTAACGCGAATTAATTCTGTGGAATGTGTGTCAGTTAGGGTGTGGAAAGTCCC
CAGGCTCCCCAGCAGGCAGAAGTATGCAAAGCATGCATCTCAATTAGTCAGCAACCAGGTGTGGAAAGTC
CCCAGGCTCCCCAGCAGGCAGAAGTATGCAAAGCATGCATCTCAATTAGTCAGCAACCATAGTCCCGCCC
CTAACTCCGCCCATCCCGCCCCTAACTCCGCCCAGTTCCGCCCATTCTCCGCCCCATGGCTGACTAATTT
TTTTTATTTATGCAGAGGCCGAGGCCGCCTCTGCCTCTGAGCTATTCCAGAAGTAGTGAGGAGGCTTTTT
TGGAGGCCTAGGCTTTTGCAAAAAGCTCCCGGGAGCTTGTATATCCATTTTCGGATCTGATCAAGAGACA
GGATGAGGATCGTTTCGCATGATTGAACAAGATGGATTGCACGCAGGTTCTCCGGCCGCTTGGGTGGAGA
GGCTATTCGGCTATGACTGGGCACAACAGACAATCGGCTGCTCTGATGCCGCCGTGTTCCGGCTGTCAGC
GCAGGGGCGCCCGGTTCTTTTTGTCAAGACCGACCTGTCCGGTGCCCTGAATGAACTGCAGGACGAGGCA
GCGCGGCTATCGTGGCTGGCCACGACGGGCGTTCCTTGCGCAGCTGTGCTCGACGTTGTCACTGAAGCGG
GAAGGGACTGGCTGCTATTGGGCGAAGTGCCGGGGCAGGATCTCCTGTCATCTCACCTTGCTCCTGCCGA
GAAAGTATCCATCATGGCTGATGCAATGCGGCGGCTGCATACGCTTGATCCGGCTACCTGCCCATTCGAC
CACCAAGCGAAACATCGCATCGAGCGAGCACGTACTCGGATGGAAGCCGGTCTTGTCGATCAGGATGATC
TGGACGAAGAGCATCAGGGGCTCGCGCCAGCCGAACTGTTCGCCAGGCTCAAGGCGCGCATGCCCGACGG
CGAGGATCTCGTCGTGACCCATGGCGATGCCTGCTTGCCGAATATCATGGTGGAAAATGGCCGCTTTTCT
GGATTCATCGACTGTGGCCGGCTGGGTGTGGCGGACCGCTATCAGGACATAGCGTTGGCTACCCGTGATA
TTGCTGAAGAGCTTGGCGGCGAATGGGCTGACCGCTTCCTCGTGCTTTACGGTATCGCCGCTCCCGATTC
GCAGCGCATCGCCTTCTATCGCCTTCTTGACGAGTTCTTCTGAGCGGGACTCTGGGGTTCGAAATGACCG
ACCAAGCGACGCCCAACCTGCCATCACGAGATTTCGATTCCACCGCCGCCTTCTATGAAAGGTTGGGCTT
CGGAATCGTTTTCCGGGACGCCGGCTGGATGATCCTCCAGCGCGGGGATCTCATGCTGGAGTTCTTCGCC
CACCCCAACTTGTTTATTGCAGCTTATAATGGTTACAAATAAAGCAATAGCATCACAAATTTCACAAATA
AAGCATTTTTTTCACTGCATTCTAGTTGTGGTTTGTCCAAACTCATCAATGTATCTTATCATGTCTGTAT
ACCGTCGACCTCTAGCTAGAGCTTGGCGTAATCATGGTCATAGCTGTTTCCTGTGTGAAATTGTTATCCG
CTCACAATTCCACACAACATACGAGCCGGAAGCATAAAGTGTAAAGCCTGGGGTGCCTAATGAGTGAGCT
AACTCACATTAATTGCGTTGCGCTCACTGCCCGCTTTCCAGTCGGGAAACCTGTCGTGCCAGCTGCATTA
ATGAATCGGCCAACGCGCGGGGAGAGGCGGTTTGCGTATTGGGCGCTCTTCCGCTTCCTCGCTCACTGAC
TCGCTGCGCTCGGTCGTTCGGCTGCGGCGAGCGGTATCAGCTCACTCAAAGGCGGTAATACGGTTATCCA
CAGAATCAGGGGATAACGCAGGAAAGAACATGTGAGCAAAAGGCCAGCAAAAGGCCAGGAACCGTAAAAA
GGCCGCGTTGCTGGCGTTTTTCCATAGGCTCCGCCCCCCTGACGAGCATCACAAAAATCGACGCTCAAGT
CAGAGGTGGCGAAACCCGACAGGACTATAAAGATACCAGGCGTTTCCCCCTGGAAGCTCCCTCGTGCGCT
CTCCTGTTCCGACCCTGCCGCTTACCGGATACCTGTCCGCCTTTCTCCCTTCGGGAAGCGTGGCGCTTTC
TCATAGCTCACGCTGTAGGTATCTCAGTTCGGTGTAGGTCGTTCGCTCCAAGCTGGGCTGTGTGCACGAA
CCCCCCGTTCAGCCCGACCGCTGCGCCTTATCCGGTAACTATCGTCTTGAGTCCAACCCGGTAAGACACG
ACTTATCGCCACTGGCAGCAGCCACTGGTAACAGGATTAGCAGAGCGAGGTATGTAGGCGGTGCTACAGA
GTTCTTGAAGTGGTGGCCTAACTACGGCTACACTAGAAGAACAGTATTTGGTATCTGCGCTCTGCTGAAG
CCAGTTACCTTCGGAAAAAGAGTTGGTAGCTCTTGATCCGGCAAACAAACCACCGCTGGTAGCGGTTTTT
TTGTTTGCAAGCAGCAGATTACGCGCAGAAAAAAAGGATCTCAAGAAGATCCTTTGATCTTTTCTACGGG
GTCTGACGCTCAGTGGAACGAAAACTCACGTTAAGGGATTTTGGTCATGAGATTATCAAAAAGGATCTTC
ACCTAGATCCTTTTAAATTAAAAATGAAGTTTTAAATCAATCTAAAGTATATATGAGTAAACTTGGTCTG
ACAGTTACCAATGCTTAATCAGTGAGGCACCTATCTCAGCGATCTGTCTATTTCGTTCATCCATAGTTGC
CTGACTCCCCGTCGTGTAGATAACTACGATACGGGAGGGCTTACCATCTGGCCCCAGTGCTGCAATGATA
CCGCGAGACCCACGCTCACCGGCTCCAGATTTATCAGCAATAAACCAGCCAGCCGGAAGGGCCGAGCGCA
GAAGTGGTCCTGCAACTTTATCCGCCTCCATCCAGTCTATTAATTGTTGCCGGGAAGCTAGAGTAAGTAG
TTCGCCAGTTAATAGTTTGCGCAACGTTGTTGCCATTGCTACAGGCATCGTGGTGTCACGCTCGTCGTTT
GGTATGGCTTCATTCAGCTCCGGTTCCCAACGATCAAGGCGAGTTACATGATCCCCCATGTTGTGCAAAA
AAGCGGTTAGCTCCTTCGGTCCTCCGATCGTTGTCAGAAGTAAGTTGGCCGCAGTGTTATCACTCATGGT
TATGGCAGCACTGCATAATTCTCTTACTGTCATGCCATCCGTAAGATGCTTTTCTGTGACTGGTGAGTAC
TCAACCAAGTCATTCTGAGAATAGTGTATGCGGCGACCGAGTTGCTCTTGCCCGGCGTCAATACGGGATA
ATACCGCGCCACATAGCAGAACTTTAAAAGTGCTCATCATTGGAAAACGTTCTTCGGGGCGAAAACTCTC
AAGGATCTTACCGCTGTTGAGATCCAGTTCGATGTAACCCACTCGTGCACCCAACTGATCTTCAGCATCT
TTTACTTTCACCAGCGTTTCTGGGTGAGCAAAAACAGGAAGGCAAAATGCCGCAAAAAAGGGAATAAGGG
CGACACGGAAATGTTGAATACTCATACTCTTCCTTTTTCAATATTATTGAAGCATTTATCAGGGTTATTG
TCTCATGAGCGGATACATATTTGAATGTATTTAGAAAAATAAACAAATAGGGGTTCCGCGCACATTTCCC
CGAAAAGTGCCACCTGACGTCGACGGATCGGGAGATCTCCCGATCCCCTATGGTGCACTCTCAGTACAAT
CTGCTCTGATGCCGCATAGTTAAGCCAGTATCTGCTCCCTGCTTGTGTGTTGGAGGTCGCTGAGTAGTGC
GCGAGCAAAATTTAAGCTACAACAAGGCAAGGCTTGACCGACAATTGCATGAAGAATCTGCTTAGGGTTA
GGCGTTTTGCGCTGCTTCGCGATGTACGGGCCAGATATACGCGTTGACATTGATTATTGACTAGTTATTA
ATAGTAATCAATTACGGGGTCATTAGTTCATAGCCCATATATGGAGTTCCGCGTTACATAACTTACGGTA
AATGGCCCGCCTGGCTGACCGCCCAACGACCCCCGCCCATTGACGTCAATAATGACGTATGTTCCCATAG
TAACGCCAATAGGGACTTTCCATTGACGTCAATGGGTGGAGTATTTACGGTAAACTGCCCACTTGGCAGT
ACATCAAGTGTATCATATGCCAAGTACGCCCCCTATTGACGTCAATGACGGTAAATGGCCCGCCTGGCAT
TATGCCCAGTACATGACCTTATGGGACTTTCCTACTTGGCAGTACATCTACGTATTAGTCATCGCTATTA
CCATGGTGATGCGGTTTTGGCAGTACATCAATGGGCGTGGATAGCGGTTTGACTCACGGGGATTTCCAAG
TCTCCACCCCATTGACGTCAATGGGAGTTTGTTTTGGCACCAAAATCAACGGGACTTTCCAAAATGTCGT
AACAACTCCGCCCCATTGACGCAAATGGGCGGTAGGCGTGTACGGTGGGAGGTCTATATAAGCAGAGCTC
TCTGGCTAACTAGAGAACCCACTGCTTACTGGCTTATCGAAATTAATACGACTCACTATAGGGAGACCCA
AGCTG
Features (pLannotate 1.2.2; 22 found; start..end, strand, type, name):
     31..96      +  CDS            3xFLAG: three tandem FLAG® epitope tags, followed by an enterokinase cleavage site
    109..822     +  CDS            mCitrine: mCitrine is a basic (constitutively fluorescent) yellow fluorescent protein published in 2001, derived from Aequorea victoria.
    829..4464    +  CDS            SLC12A2: S12A2_HUMAN - Also known as NKCC1. Experimental evidence at protein level: Swiss-Prot protein existence level 1. Cation-chloride cotransporter which mediates the electroneutral transport of chloride, potassium and/or sodium ions across the membrane. Plays a vital role in the regulation of ionic balance and cell volume. From Homo sapiens (Human).
   4501..4725    +  polyA_signal   bGH poly(A) signal: bovine growth hormone polyadenylation signal
   4729..4750    +  promoter       SV40 promoter (fragment): SV40 enhancer and early promoter
   4771..5199    +  rep_origin     f1 ori (sequence partly withheld): f1 bacteriophage origin of replication; arrow indicates direction of (+) strand synthesis
   5213..5542    +  promoter       SV40 promoter: SV40 enhancer and early promoter
   5609..6400    +  CDS            neo: KKA2_KLEPN - Also known as kan, nptII. Experimental evidence at protein level: Swiss-Prot protein existence level 1. Resistance to kanamycin, neomycin, paromomycin, ribostamycin, butirosin and gentamicin B. From Klebsiella pneumoniae.
   6424..6582    +  CDS            ble (fragment): BLE_KLEPN - Experimental evidence at protein level: Swiss-Prot protein existence level 1. Binding protein with a strong affinity to the bleomycin family of antibiotics. Binds to CL990; an antimitotic-antibiotic compound. From Klebsiella pneumoniae.
   6577..6698    +  polyA_signal   SV40 poly(A) signal: SV40 polyadenylation signal
   6771..6787    -  protein_bind   lac operator: The lac repressor binds to the lac operator to inhibit transcription in E. coli. This inhibition can be relieved by adding lactose or isopropyl-β-D-thiogalactopyranoside (IPTG). lac repressor encoded by lacI
   6795..6825    -  promoter       lac promoter: promoter for the E. coli lac operon
   6840..6861    -  protein_bind   CAP binding site: CAP binding activates transcription in the presence of cAMP. E. coli catabolite activator protein
   6874..6966    -  CDS            lacI (fragment): lac repressor; lacI; The lac repressor binds to the lac operator to inhibit transcription in E. coli. This inhibition can be relieved by adding lactose or isopropyl-β-D-thiogalactopyranoside (IPTG).
   7149..7734    -  rep_origin     ori: high-copy-number ColE1/pMB1/pBR322/pUC origin of replication
   7905..8765    -  CDS            AmpR: β-lactamase; bla; confers resistance to ampicillin, carbenicillin, and related antibiotics
   8766..8870    -  promoter       AmpR promoter: bla
   8929..8981    -  misc_feature   bom (fragment): basis of mobility region from pBR322
   9136..9515    +  enhancer       CMV enhancer: human cytomegalovirus immediate early enhancer
   9516..9719    +  promoter       CMV promoter: human cytomegalovirus (CMV) immediate early promoter
   9715..9748    +  LTR            5' LTR (truncated) (fragment): truncated 5' long terminal repeat (LTR) from HIV-1
   9764..9782    +  promoter       T7 promoter: promoter for bacteriophage T7 RNA polymerase
