[The description below was written by a language model from this plasmid's Addgene catalogue record and pLannotate feature annotations shown in this document.]
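Description:
pcDNA3.1 Flag YFP hNKCC1 V740C (NT526) is a mammalian expression plasmid built on the pcDNA3.1 neo backbone, with a full sequence record of 9,795 nt. It is propagated in E. coli through a high-copy ColE1/pUC-type origin and selected with ampicillin via the β-lactamase gene. An f1 origin is also present. For mammalian cells, an SV40 early promoter drives the neomycin phosphotransferase gene, followed by an SV40 polyadenylation signal, which allows G418 selection of stable transfectants.

The payload is a single fusion open reading frame transcribed from the CMV immediate-early enhancer/promoter and terminated by the bovine growth hormone polyadenylation signal. A T7 promoter lies just upstream of the insert. The reading frame begins with a 3xFLAG epitope, continues into a yellow fluorescent protein (annotated as the mCitrine variant), and then into human NKCC1 (SLC12A2), the Na-K-Cl cotransporter that mediates electroneutral ion transport and contributes to cell volume and ionic balance. The transporter cDNA is synthetic and was designed to contain convenient restriction sites. The insert was cloned between NheI and PmeI sites, both of which are retained. This version carries a valine-to-cysteine substitution at position 740 and was derived from the corresponding wild-type tagged construct (NT17).

The N-terminal tags allow immunodetection or affinity capture through FLAG and fluorescence visualisation of expression and localisation through YFP. The record states only that the plasmid expresses the V740C mutant in mammalian cells and does not give the experimental purpose of the cysteine substitution. A few short annotations, such as the HIV-1 LTR, ble and lacI fragments, appear to be partial matches within backbone sequence rather than functional elements.
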