Addgene plasmid #50894: pcDNA3.1 Flag YFP hNKCC1 V740C (NT526)
Purpose: Expresses human NKCC1 V740C mutant with an N-terminal 3xFLAG-YFP tag in mammalian cells. cDNA is synthetic, containing convenient restriction sites.
Depositing lab: Biff Forbush. Depositing organization: Yale University.
Backbone
  Vector backbone: pcDNA 3.1 neo
  Backbone manufacturer: Life Technologies
  Backbone size w/o insert (bp): 5316
  Vector type: Mammalian Expression
  Selectable markers: Neomycin (select with G418)
Growth in bacteria
  Bacterial resistance: Ampicillin, 100 μg/mL
  Growth temperature: 37°C
  Growth strain: DH5alpha
  Copy number: High Copy
Gene/Insert
  Gene/Insert name: human NKCC1 (synthetic) (alt names: Slc12A2 (synthetic); Na-K-Cl cotransporter)
  Species: H. sapiens (human), Synthetic
  Insert size (bp): 4479
  Mutation: V740C in hNKCC1 in NT17
  Entrez Gene: SLC12A2 (a.k.a. BSC, BSC-2, BSC2, CCC1, KILQS, NKCC1, PPP1R141)
  Promoter: CMV
  Tag / fusion protein: 3x Flag (N terminal on insert); YFP (N terminal on insert)
  Cloning method: Restriction Enzyme; 5′ cloning site NheI (not destroyed); 3′ cloning site PmeI (not destroyed)
  Sequencing primers: 5′ CMV-F; 3′ BGH-rev
Terms and licenses: Academic/Nonprofit Terms; Industry Terms: Not Available to Industry
Depositor comments: Plasmid constructed from pcDNA3.1 Flag YFP hNKCC1 WT (NT17). See Addgene plasmid# 49085 (http://www.addgene.org/49085/) for plasmid map of wild-type construct.
How to cite: pcDNA3.1 Flag YFP hNKCC1 V740C (NT526) was a gift from Biff Forbush (Addgene plasmid # 50894 ; http://n2t.net/addgene:50894 ; RRID:Addgene_50894)
