>Addgene plasmid #50894 | pcDNA3.1 Flag YFP hNKCC1 V740C (NT526) | addgene partial sequence | sequence record 78673 | CMV-F 5'-CGCAAATGGGCGGTAGGCGTG-3'
GAGCTCTCTGGCTAACTAGAGAACCCACTGCTTACTGGCTTATCGAAATTAATACGACTCACTATAGGGA
GACCCAAGCTGGCTAGCCCGGGCACGGCCGCCACCATGGGAGACTACAAAGACCATGACGGTGATTATAA
AGATCACGACATCGACTACAAGGATGACGATGACAAGGGTGACCCTACCGTCAGCAAGGGCGAGGAGCTG
TTCACCGGGGTGGTGCCCATCCTGGTCGAGCTGGACGGCGACGTAAACGGCCACAAGTTCAGCGTGTCCG
GCGAGGGCGAGGGCGATGCCACCTACGGCAAGCTGACCCTGAAGTTCATCTGCACCACCGGCAAGCTGCC
CGTGCCCTGGCCCACCCTCGTGACCACCTTCGGCTACGGCCTGATGTGCTTCGCCCGCTACCCCGACCAC
ATGAAGCAGCACGACTTCTTCAAGTCCGCCATGCCCGAAGGCTACGTCCAGGAGCGCACCATCTTCTTCA
AGGACGACGGCAACTACAAGACCCGCGCCGAGGTGAAGTTCGAGGGCGACACCCTGGTGAACCGCATCGA
GCTGAAGGGCATCGACTTCAAGGAGGACGGCAACATCCTAGGGCACAAGCTGGAGTACAACTACAACAGC
CACAACGTTTATATCATGGCCGACAAGCAGAAGAACGGCATCAAGGTGAACTTCAAGATCCGCCACAACA
TCGAGGACGGCAGCGTGCAGCTCGCCGACCACTACCAGCAGAACACCCCCATCGGCGACGGCCCCGTGCT
GCTGCCCGACAACCACTACCTGAGCTACCAGTCCAAACTGAGCAAAGACCCCAACGAGAAGCGCGATCAC
ATGGTCCTGCTGGAGTTCGTGACCGCCGCCGGGATCACTCTCGGCATG
