>Addgene plasmid #50894 | pcDNA3.1 Flag YFP hNKCC1 V740C (NT526) | addgene partial sequence | sequence record 79054 | hNKCC1-int-R 5'-ATATTTGGCTTGGTCGATGG-3'
CGTGTCCACAGATCATCAAACCAACATTTTTTGTGAAATCGTGAACAAGATGAAGTAAGGCCGGCCGTGA
GTTTGGCGCTCCTGTCATAACAAGACACTGTGGCCTAAAGTTTTTCACATGGTCCTCCACGCCAGAAAGC
CTAATACTATGTTGCAGGGCATTGAGGTAAGTCAGGGCTTGTGTAGAGGATCCCCAATTCACATCGGGTT
TTTTGTAGGTAACATAAATATAGAGACCAAGGACTATACAGTAGGTTAGCAAAGCAGCCCACCAGTTAAT
GACGAACATTACTATGCAACAAAGAATTGCTCCAAGAAGTGAGATCCACATATTGTAGTATTTAAATGCC
GGTCGCCATCCTGGGCTTTTTGCCAGTGAAGCATGGAATACTGAAAAATTGATGAGGGCATAGCTGGCAA
GGAAGAAGTTTGAGATAATTGGTGCAATAACATTCAGTTCGGCAATTAAGATGAATCCAAGTGCAATTAA
GAATGTTAAGATGTAGCCACGTAATGGCTCATTATTTTTCCCATAACCTTTAGCAAACATCTGGAAAGCG
GGGTAGATGTTGTCTTTACATAGGGCCTGAAATATCTTGGGAGCACTCACTAGGGATGCTAATGCGCTAG
AAAGAGTGGCAGAGAATATGCCCGCGGAAATTAGTGGTGTAAATCCTGACACCATACTCATTACCTGAAA
GTTGTTCATTAGGCCGTAGCTACAAGGACTGGATTCACAAGATGAAAAATCAAAGTTTAATTTGCAGGCT
GCGCTAGTACAGTTTGTTAGCTCTGTTACGATAGTGTCATTAACATTACCAGTGGCATCGCGTACGACAC
AAGAACCTACAGACACGGCAATTCCTACATAAACCAATGTAGTAATTAAAATGGCTAGGAGTG
