>Addgene plasmid #50894 | pcDNA3.1 Flag YFP hNKCC1 V740C (NT526) | addgene partial sequence | sequence record 79771 | T7 (5'-TAATACGACTCACTATAGGG-3')
CGGCCGCCACCATGGGAGACTACAAAGACCATGACGGTGATTATAAAGATCACGACATCGACTACAAGGA
TGACGATGACAAGGGTGACCCTACCGTCAGCAAGGGCGAGGAGCTGTTCACCGGGGTGGTGCCCATCCTG
GTCGAGCTGGACGGCGACGTAAACGGCCACAAGTTCAGCGTGTCCGGCGAGGGCGAGGGCGATGCCACCT
ACGGCAAGCTGACCCTGAAGTTCATCTGCACCACCGGCAAGCTGCCCGTGCCCTGGCCCACCCTCGTGAC
CACCTTCGGCTACGGCCTGATGTGCTTCGCCCGCTACCCCGACCACATGAAGCAGCACGACTTCTTCAAG
TCCGCCATGCCCGAAGGCTACGTCCAGGAGCGCACCATCTTCTTCAAGGACGACGGCAACTACAAGACCC
GCGCCGAGGTGAAGTTCGAGGGCGACACCCTGGTGAACCGCATCGAGCTGAAGGGCATCGACTTCAAGGA
GGACGGCAACATCCTAGGGCACAAGCTGGAGTACAACTACAACAGCCACAACGTTTATATCATGGCCGAC
AAGCAGAAGAACGGCATCAAGGTGAACTTCAAGATCCGCCACAACATCGAGGACGGCAGCGTGCAGCTCG
CCGACCACTACCAGCAGAACACCCCCATCGGCGACGGCCCCGTGCTGCTGCCCGACAACCACTACCTGAG
CTACCAGTCCAAACTGAGCAAAGACCCCAACGAGAAGCGCGATCACATGGTCCTGCTGGAGTTCGTGACC
GCCGCCGGGATCACTCTCGGCATGGACGAGCTCTACAAGGGTGACCTGGAGCCGAGGCCCACGGCTCCTA
GCTCCGGCGCGCCAGGCCTCGCCGGAGTCGGCGAAACGCCGAGCGCCGCTGCGCTGGCCGCAGCCAGGGT
GGAACTGCCCGGAACC
